Addgene plasmid #107692: pNitET-SacB-kan
Purpose: Expression of the phage Che9c RecET system for Recombineering in mycobacteria
Depositing lab: Kenan Murphy. Depositing organization: University of Massachusetts, Worcester. Publication: Mycobacterial recombineering. Murphy KC, Papavinasasundaram K, Sassetti CM. Methods Mol Biol. 2015;1285:177-99. doi: 10.1007/978-1-4939-2450-9_10. PubMed 25779316.
Backbone
  Vector backbone: pUV15tet-O
  Backbone manufacturer: Sabine Ehrt and Dirk Schnappinger
  Backbone size w/o insert (bp): 8026
  Total vector size (bp): 10820
  Modifications to backbone: RecET inserted in place of GFP; NitR inserted in place of TetR; SacRC inserted.
  Vector type: Bacterial Expression
Growth in bacteria
  Bacterial resistance: Kanamycin, 50 μg/mL
  Growth temperature: 37°C
  Growth strain: DH5alpha
  Copy number: High Copy
Gene/Insert 1
  Gene/Insert name: Che9 phage RecET
  Species: Mycobacteria phage Che9
  Insert size (bp): 9999
Gene/Insert 2
  Gene/Insert name: PNit2-NitR
  Insert size (bp): 1075
Gene/Insert 3
  Gene/Insert name: SacRB
  Insert size (bp): 1785
Resource information
  A portion of this plasmid was derived from a plasmid made by: Che9 RecET genes were amplified from pJV53, a gift from Graham Hatfull and Julia van Kessel
Terms and licenses: Academic/Nonprofit Terms; Industry Terms: Not Available to Industry
Depositor comments: This plasmid can be used to promote recombineering in M. smegmatis or M. tuberculosis. The ReET gene are induced with caprolactam in M. smegmatis and with isovaleronitrile (IVN) for M. tuberculosis. For original description of this methodology, see: van Kessel, J.C. & Hatfull, G.F. Recombineering in Mycobacterium tuberculosis. Nat Methods 4, 147-152 (2007).
How to cite: pNitET-SacB-kan was a gift from Kenan Murphy (Addgene plasmid # 107692 ; http://n2t.net/addgene:107692 ; RRID:Addgene_107692)
