[The description below was written by a language model from this plasmid's Addgene catalogue record and pLannotate feature annotations shown in this document.]
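Description:
pNitET-SacB-kan is a bacterial expression plasmid built on the pUV15tet-O backbone for recombineering in mycobacteria. According to the record, the backbone was altered in three ways. The GFP gene was replaced with the RecET genes of mycobacteriophage Che9c (amplified from pJV53), the TetR repressor was replaced with a PNit2-NitR cassette, and a sacR-sacB segment was added. The RecET pair supplies the phage exonuclease and single-strand annealing functions that promote homologous recombination of introduced linear or single-stranded DNA substrates with the mycobacterial chromosome. The NitR regulator places their expression under nitrile-type induction; the depositor notes that caprolactam is used as the inducer in M. smegmatis and isovaleronitrile in M. tuberculosis.

The automated feature table covers a sequenced record of about 10.8 kb. It identifies a full-length aph(3')-Ia kanamycin resistance gene as the selectable marker, plus a second partial KanR fragment and a remnant of Tn903 transposase sequence. It also shows a high-copy ColE1/pUC-type origin for propagation in E. coli and several transcription terminators (rrnB T1 and T2, fd, T7) that insulate the cassettes. The Bacillus subtilis sacB levansucrase gene, with its native sacR promoter and control region, makes cells sucrose-sensitive. This allows counterselection, typically used to cure such a plasmid from cells once the desired recombinant has been obtained.

The annotation software did not call the RecET genes, NitR, the nitrile-inducible promoter, or any mycobacterial replication origin, so their positions are not shown. The listed RecET insert size of 9999 bp appears to be a placeholder rather than a true length.
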