Features (pLannotate 1.2.2; 12 found; start..end, strand, type, name):
   2247..2293    +  terminator     rrnB T1 terminator: transcription terminator T1 from the E. coli rrnB gene
   2454..2811    +  CDS            KanR (fragment): aminoglycoside phosphotransferase; aph(3')-Ia; confers resistance to kanamycin in bacteria or G418 (Geneticin®) in eukaryotes
   2821..2860    +  terminator     fd terminator: central terminator from bacteriophage fd (Otsuka and Kunisawa, 1982)
   3980..4007    -  terminator     rrnB T2 terminator: transcription terminator T2 from the E. coli rrnB gene
   4099..4185    -  terminator     rrnB T1 terminator: Escherichia coli rrnB; transcription terminator T1 from the E. coli rrnB gene
   4937..5752    +  CDS            KanR: aminoglycoside phosphotransferase; aph(3')-Ia; confers resistance to kanamycin in bacteria or G418 (Geneticin®) in eukaryotes
   5893..6036    +  CDS            TRA2_ECOLX (fragment): Protein predicted: Swiss-Prot protein existence level 4. Required for transposition of transposon Tn903. From Escherichia coli.
   6062..7483    -  CDS            SacB: secreted levansucrase that renders bacterial growth sensitive to sucrose; Bacillus subtilis sacB; negative selection marker
   7484..7929    -  promoter       sacB promoter: sacR; sacB promoter and control region
   7947..7969    +  misc_feature   MCS (fragment): pUC18/19 multiple cloning site
   8050..8638    +  rep_origin     ori: high-copy-number ColE1/pMB1/pBR322/pUC origin of replication
  10724..10771   -  terminator     T7 terminator: transcription terminator for bacteriophage T7 RNA polymerase
>Addgene plasmid #107692 | pNitET-SacB-kan | addgene full sequence | sequence record 210458 | Addgene NGS Result
GCGAACTCCCTTATGCGGGTGGCGCAGAATGCCAGGACCCTTGTCATTCCACGTCAATTCATGCGCCTTT
TCACCTCGTACTGTCCTGCCAAACACAAGCAACGGAGGTACGCATATGGATATCGAATTCAAGCTTTTCG
AAGCTTATCGATGTCGACGTAGTTACGAGATCGGCGGCCGCATATGAGTGTGCCCACACAGGACGGAATG
CACCGGTTCGTCGACGAGGACGTCTACCACGCTGACCGGGGCTCGCTGTCGGTATCCGGCGCGAAGCTGC
TGTTGCCGCCGTCGTGTCCCGCGAAATTCCGCTGGGAGATGGACAACACCCGGAAGCCGAAAAAGGTCTG
GGACTTCGGACATGTCGCGCACAAACTGGTGCTCGGCAAGGGTGCCGAGTTCGAGATCCTCGACCCCGAG
GTGCACGGGCTGAAGGCGGACGGTACGCCGTCGGAGAAGCCGACCGCGACGGGCATGTGGCGCAAGGCCG
AGGCTGAGGCTCGCAAACAGGGCAAGGTGCCGATTCACGTCGACCTGTTCACGAAGGCGTACGACATGGC
CGAAAAGGTGCGTCAGCACCCGACAGCCGGCCCGATCTTCGCCAATCCTGACGGCGAGGCCGAGGTCGCG
CTGTACTACACCGACCCCGAGACCGGCGTGCGGCTGCGTGGCCGGATCGACTGGCTCACTGACGATATCG
ATGATTACAAGACGTCGATGACCGCGAACCCGGCCGAGCTGAAAACCAAGTTCTACAAGCTCGGCTATTT
CATGCAGGCGGCCTGGTACATCGATCTACTGGTCGCCCTCGGGCTCGCCGAGAACCCGCGATTCCGGTTC
ATCACGCAGGAGAAAGAACCGCCCTACGTCGTGACTCCGATCCAGTACGACGACGAGGCGATCGAAGAGG
GGCGGCGCCGCAACCGCCAGGCGATCCGGCTCTACGCCGACTGCATGGAATCGGGCAAGTGGCCTGACTA
CAGCGACGACGTGGTCACGATCAGCCTGCCCTCGTGGGGGCTGCCGCGACCGCAGACCGTCGGCGACGTC
GTCACCGACAGCTATATCTACGACACCGACCCGCTCGAAGAGGCCGACCCGATTGAAGGGGATTACATCT
ATGGCTGAAAATGCTGTCACCAAGCAGGATTCGCCCAAGGCACCCGAGACGATCTCGCAAGTGCTGCAGG
TGCTCGTGCCGCAGCTGGCGCGTGCAGTGCCCAAGGGTATGGACCCCGACCGCATCGCGCGGATCGTGCA
AACCGAGATCCGCAAGTCGCGCAACGCGAAAGCTGCTGGCATCGCTAAGCAGTCCCTCGACGACTGCACG
CAAGAGTCATTTGCCGGTGCGCTGCTGACCTCGGCCGCGCTCGGTCTCGAGCCCGGTGTCAACGGCGAGT
GCTACCTCGTGCCCTACCGCGACACCCGGCGCGGCGTGGTCGAGTGCCAGCTGATCATCGGCTACCAGGG
CATCGTCAAACTGTTCTGGCAGCACCCGCGCGCCTCCCGGATCGACGCGCAGTGGGTCGGCGCGAACGAC
GAATTCCATTACACCATGGGCCTCAATCCGACGCTGAAACACGTGAAGGCCAAGGGTGATCGGGGTAATC
CGGTCTACTTCTACGCGATCGTCGAGGTGACCGGCGCTGAGCCGCTGTGGGACGTGTTCACCGCCGACGA
GATCAGGGAATTGCGTCGCGGCAAGGTCGGATCCTCGGGCGACATCAAGGACCCGCAGCGCTGGATGGAG
CGGAAGACCGCGCTCAAACAGGTGCTGAAGCTGGCACCGAAGACGACGCGGCTCGACGCGGCGATCCGCG
CCGACGATCGCCCGGGCACCGACCTGTCACAGTCGCAGGCGCTCGCGCTGCCGTCGACCGTCAAGCCGAC
GGCCGACTACATCGACGGCGAGATCGCCGAGCCGCACGAGGTCGATACGCCACCGAAGTCGTCGCGCGCA
CAACGCGCGCAGCGCGCCACCGCGCCGGCGCCCGACGTGCAGATGGCCAATCCCGATCAGCTGAAGCGCC
TCGGCGAGATCCAGAAGGCCGAAAAGTACAACGACGCCGATTGGTTCAAGTTCCTCGCCGATTCGGCCGG
CGTCAAAGCCACGCGCGCCGCCGACCTCACGTTCGACGAGGCGAAGGCTGTCATCGACATGTTCGACGGG
CCCAACGCATGAGCGCCCCGGCGAATTCCGACGCGGTGGTTGATCTGCAACTAGCGTACGATCGACTGCC
AGGCATCAAATAAAACGAAAGGCTCAGTCGAAAGACTGGGCCTTTCGTTTTATGCCATCATGGCCGCGGT
GATCAGCTAGCCACCTGACGTCGGGGGGGGGGGAAAGCCACGTTGTGTCTCAAAATCTCTGATGTTACAT
TGCACAAGATAAAAATATATCATCATGAACAATAAAACTGTCTGCTTACATAAACAGTAATACAAGGGGT
GTTATGAGCCATATTCAACGGGAAACGTCTTGCTCGAGGCCGCGATTAAATTCCAACATGGATGCTGATT
TATATGGGTATAAATGGGCTCGCGATAATGTCGGGCAATCAGGTGCGACAATCTATCGCTTGTATGGGAA
GCCCCATGCGCCAGAGTTGTTTCTGAAACATGGCAAAGGTAGCGTTGCCAATGATGTTACAGATGAGATG
GTCAGACTAAACTGGCTGACGGAATTTATGCCTCTTCCGACCATCAAGCATTTTATCCGTACTCCTGATG
ATGCATGGTTACTCACCACTGCGATCCCCGGGAAAACAGCATTCCAGGTATTAGAAGAATATCCTGATTC
AGGTGAAAATAAATTAAACCGATACAATTAAAGGCTCCTTTTGGAGCCTTTTTTTTTGGAGCTTAAGGCG
AACTCCCTTATGCGGGTGGCGCAGAATGCCAGGACCCTTGTCATTCCACGTCAATTCATGCGCCTTTTCA
CCTCGTACTGTCCTGCCAAACACAAGCAACGGAGGTACGGACATGAACACTTTCTTCTCCTCAGACCAGG
TCTCGGCGCCCGATCGCGTCGCGCTCTGGCACGATGTCATCTGCCGTAGCTATGTCCCGCTCAACATCAC
CCTCACGAGCGAGCAACCCTTCATCGGTACGGTCTCGACGGGCAACTTGGGCACGGTACGTATCGCGACG
TCCTCGTCACTGCCCCAACAGATCACCCGCACTCGTCGCTTGATCAGGCAGGACGAGCGTGAGTACCTCA
TGGTTGGGGTGCAGTCCGCCGGCCATGCACTCGTGCAGCAGCACGGCAGAACTGCACGAGTCGGTCGCGG
TGGACTGGTCTTCTGGGACACCCGCCATCCCTACGACATCCTCTTCCCGACAGACTGGAGGATGAGCGTA
TTCCAGTTCCCGCGATACTCTTTCGGCTTCACCGAAGACTTCATCGGCAGGATGACCGCGGTGAACGTCG
GGGGCGATCGCGGTATCGGCCGAGTGGTTTCATCCTTCATGACAAGCATCAACGATGCGACCGACGCAGG
AGACTTGGCGGAGGTAGCTTCACTCCACAACAGTGCTGTCGATCTTCTGTCAGCGGCGATACGGACCGAG
CTTGCCGATCAAGCCGCCGCCTCCGACGGCCTACTCGAGTGTGTGCTCGCGTATATCCGACAGAACCTGG
CCGACCCGAACCTGTGTGCCTCACAGATCGCGGCGGAACACAACGTCTCTGTGCGGACCCTCCACCGACT
GTTCTCGGCCACGGGACAGGGCGTGGCCGAACACATCCGTAACCTCCGACTCGAGCGCATCAAGACTGAG
CTGGCAGACCCAACGAGCCGGCGATATACGATCAGCGCTTTGGCGAGAAAATGGGGGTTCCTCGATCCCT
CAACGTTCTCACGCGCGTTCAAAGACGCCTACGGCATCACTGCCCGAGAGTGGGCGGCTTCTGCATCAGC
ATCACCGACGGAGGTTTCGTAGTCTAGATATGACGACAGGAAGAGTTTGTAGAAACGCAAAAAGGCCATC
CGTCAGGATGGCCTTCTGCTTAATTTGATGCCTGGCAGTTTATGGCGGGCGTCCTGCCCGCCACCCTCCG
GGCCGTTGCTTCGCAACGTTCAAATCCGCTCCCGGCGGATTTGTCCTACTCAGGAGAGCGTTCACCGACA
AACAACAGATAAAACGAAAGGCCCAGCCTTTCGACTGAGCCTTTCGTTTTATTTGATGCCTGGCAGTTCC
CTACTCTCGCATGGGGAGACCCCACACTACCATCGGCGCTAGAGCCGTGAACACAGGGCGAACGCCAGCC
CGCCGACGGCGGGGGTTCCGACCGCTGCAACTCCCGGTGCAACCTTGTCCCGGTCTATTCTCTTCACTGC
ACCAGCTCCAATCTGGTGTGAATGCCCCTCGTCTGTTCGCGCAGGCGGGGGGCTCTATTCGTTTGTCAGC
ATCGAAAGTAGCCAGATCAGGGATGCGTTGCAACCGCGTATGCCCAGGTCAGAAGAGTCGCACAAGAGTT
GCAGACCCCTGGAAAGAAAAATGGCCAGAGGGCGAAAACACCCTCTGACCAGCGGAGCGGGCGACGGGAA
TCGAACCCGCGTAGCTAGTTTGGAAGAATGGGTGTCTGCCGACCACATATATGGGCCGGTCAAGATAGGT
TTTTACCCCCTCTCGGCTGCATCCTCTAAGTGGAAAGAAATTGCAGGTCGTAGAAGCGCGTTGAAGCCTG
AGAGTTGCACAGGAGTTGCAACCCGGTAGCCTTGTTCACGACGAGAGGAGACCTAGTTGGCACGTCGCGG
ATGGGGATCGCTGAAGACTCAGCGCAGCGGGAGGATCAGCTAGCCACCTGACGTCGGGGGGGGGGGAAAG
CCACGTTGTGTCTCAAAATCTCTGATGTTACATTGCACAAGATAAAAATATATCATCATGAACAATAAAA
CTGTCTGCTTACATAAACAGTAATACAAGGGGTGTTATGAGCCATATTCAACGGGAAACGTCTTGCTCGA
GGCCGCGATTAAATTCCAACATGGATGCTGATTTATATGGGTATAAATGGGCTCGCGATAATGTCGGGCA
ATCAGGTGCGACAATCTATCGCTTGTATGGGAAGCCCCATGCGCCAGAGTTGTTTCTGAAACATGGCAAA
GGTAGCGTTGCCAATGATGTTACAGATGAGATGGTCAGACTAAACTGGCTGACGGAATTTATGCCTCTTC
CGACCATCAAGCATTTTATCCGTACTCCTGATGATGCATGGTTACTCACCACTGCGATCCCCGGGAAAAC
AGCATTCCAGGTATTAGAAGAATATCCTGATTCAGGTGAAAATATTGTTGATGCGCTGGCAGTGTTCCTG
CGCCGGTTGCATTCGATTCCTGTTTGTAATTGTCCTTTTAACAGCGATCGCGTATTTCGTCTCGCTCAGG
CGCAATCACGAATGAATAACGGTTTGGTTGATGCGAGTGATTTTGATGACGAGCGTAATGGCTGGCCTGT
TGAACAAGTCTGGAAAGAAATGCATAATCTTTTGCCATTCTCACCGGATTCAGTCGTCACTCATGGTGAT
TTCTCACTTGATAACCTTATTTTTGACGAGGGGAAATTAATAGGTTGTATTGATGTTGGACGAGTCGGAA
TCGCAGACCGATACCAGGATCTTGCCATCCTATGGAACTGCCTCGGTGAGTTTTCTCCTTCATTACAGAA
ACGGCTTTTTCAAAAATATGGTATTGATAATCCTGATATGAATAAATTGCAGTTTCATTTGATGCTCGAT
GAGTTTTTCTAATCAGAATTGGTTAATTGGTTGTAACACTGGCAGAGCATTACGCTGACTTGACGGGACG
GCGGCTTTGTTGAATAAATCGAACTTTTGCTGAGTTGAAGGATCAGATCACGCATCTTCCCGACAACGCA
GACCGTTCCGTGGCAAAGCAAAAGTTCAAAATCACCAACTGGTCCACCTACAACAAAGCTCTCACCAACC
GTGGCTCCCTCACTTTCTGGCTGGATGATGGGGCGATTCAGGCCTGGTATGAGTCAGCAACACCTTCTTC
ACGAGGCAGACCTCACTAGATCGGCATTTTCTTTTGCGTTTTTATTTGTTAACTGTTAATTGTCCTTGTT
CAAGGATGCTGTCTTTGACAACAGATGTTTTCTTGCCTTTGATGTTCAGCAGGAAGCTTGGCGCAAACGT
TGATTGTTTGTCTGCGTAGAATCCTCTGTTTGTCATATAGCTTGTAATCACGACATTGTTTCCTTTCGCT
TGAGGTACAGCGAAGTGTGAGTAAGTAAAGGTTACATCGTTAGGATCAAGATCCATTTTTAACACAAGGC
CAGTTTTGTTCAGCGGCTTGTATGGGCCAGTTAAAGAATTAGAAACATAACCAAGCATGTAAATATCGTT
AGACGTAATGCCGTCAATCGTCATTTTTGATCCGCGGGAGTCAGTGAACAGGTACCATTTGCCGTTCATT
TTAAAGACGTTCGCGCGTTCAATTTCATCTGTTACTGTGTTAGATGCAATCAGCGGTTTCATCACTTTTT
TCAGTGTGTAATCATCGTTTAGCTCAATCATACCGAGAGCGCCGTTTGCTAACTCAGCCGTGCGTTTTTT
ATCGCTTTGCAGAAGTTTTTGACTTTCTTGACGGAAGAATGATGTGCTTTTGCCATAGTATGCTTTGTTA
AATAAAGATTCTTCGCCTTGGTAGCCATCTTCAGTTCCAGTGTTTGCTTCAAATACTAAGTATTTGTGGC
CTTTATCTTCTACGTAGTGAGGATCTCTCAGCGTATGGTTGTCGCCTGAGCTGTAGTTGCCTTCATCGAT
GAACTGCTGTACATTTTGATACGTTTTTCCGTCACCGTCAAAGATTGATTTATAATCCTCTACACCGTTG
ATGTTCAAAGAGCTGTCTGATGCTGATACGTTAACTTGTGCAGTTGTCAGTGTTTGTTTGCCGTAATGTT
TACCGGAGAAATCAGTGTAGAATAAACGGATTTTTCCGTCAGATGTAAATGTGGCTGAACCTGACCATTC
TTGTGTTTGGTCTTTTAGGATAGAATCATTTGCATCGAATTTGTCGCTGTCTTTAAAGACGCGGCCAGCG
TTTTTCCAGCTGTCAATAGAAGTTTCGCCGACTTTTTGATAGAACATGTAAATCGATGTGTCATCCGCAT
TTTTAGGATCTCCGGCTAATGCAAAGACGATGTGGTAGCCGTGATAGTTTGCGACAGTGCCGTCAGCGTT
TTGTAATGGCCAGCTGTCCCAAACGTCCAGGCCTTTTGCAGAAGAGATATTTTTAATTGTGGACGAATCG
AATTCAGGAACTTGATATTTTTCATTTTTTTGCTGTTCAGGGATTTGCAGCATATCATGGCGTGTAATAT
GGGAAATGCCGTATGTTTCCTTATATGGCTTTTGGTTCGTTTCTTTCGCAAACGCTTGAGTTGCGCCTCC
TGCCAGCAGTGCGGTAGTAAAGGTTAATACTGTTGCTTGTTTTGCAAACTTTTTGATGTTCATCGTTCAT
GTCTCCTTTTTTATGTACTGTGTTAGCGGTCTGCTTCTTCCAGCCCTCCTGTTTGAAGATGGCAAGTTAG
TTACGCACAATAAAAAAAGACCTAAAATATGTAAGGGGTGACGCCAAAGTATACACTTTGCCCTTTACAC
ATTTTAGGTCTTGCCTGCTTTATCAGTAACAAACCCGCGCGATTTACTTTTCGACCTCATTCTATTAGAC
TCTCGTTTGGATTGCAACTGGTCTATTTTCCTCTTTTGTTTGATAGAAAATCATAAAAGGATTTGCAGAC
TACGGGCCTAAAGAACTAAAAAATCTATCTGTTTCTTTTCATTCTCTGTATTTTTTATAGTTTCTGTTGC
ATGGGCATAAAGTTGCCTTTTTAATCACAATTCAGAAAATATCATAATATCTCATTTCACTAAATAATAG
TGAACGGCAGGTATATGTGATGGGTTAAAAAGGATCGATCCTCTAGAGTCGACCTGCAGCTGGATCCGCA
ATTGTCTTGGCCATTGCGAAGTCTAGTTCCATGAGCGTCAGACCCCGTAGAAAAGATCAAAGGATCTTCT
TGAGATCCTTTTTTTCTGCGCGTAATCTGCTGCTTGCAAACAAAAAAACCACCGCTACCAGCGGTGGTTT
GTTTGCCGGATCAAGAGCTACCAACTCTTTTTCCGAAGGTAACTGGCTTCAGCAGAGCGCAGATACCAAA
TACTGTCCTTCTAGTGTAGCCGTAGTTAGGCCACCACTTCAAGAACTCTGTAGCACCGCCTACATACCTC
GCTCTGCTAATCCTGTTACCAGTGGCTGCTGCCAGTGGCGATAAGTCGTGTCTTACCGGGTTGGACTCAA
GACGATAGTTACCGGATAAGGCGCAGCGGTCGGGCTGAACGGGGGGTTCGTGCACACAGCCCAGCTTGGA
GCGAACGACCTACACCGAACTGAGATACCTACAGCGTGAGCTATGAGAAAGCGCCACGCTTCCCGAGGGG
AGAAAGGCGGACAGGTATCCGGTAAGCGGCAGGGTCGGAACAGGAGAGCGCACGAGGGAGCTTCCAGGGG
GAAACGCCTGGTATCTTTATAGTCCTGTCGGGTTTCGCCACCTCTGACTTGAGCGTCGATTTTTGTGATG
CTCGTCAGGGGGGCGGAGCCTATGGAAAAACGCCAGCAACGCGGCCTTTTTACGGTTCCTGGCCTTTTGC
TGGCCTTTTGCTCACATGTTCTTTCCTGCGTTATCCCCTGATTCTGTGGATAACCGTATTACCGCCTTTG
AGTGAGCTGATACCGCTCGCCGCAGCCGAACGACCGAGCGCAACGCGTGAGCCCACCAGCTCCGTAAGTT
CGGGCGCTGTGTGGCTCGTACCCGCGCATTCAGGCGGCAGGGGGTCTAACGGGTCTAAGGCGGCGTGTAC
GGCCGCCACAGCGGCTCTCAGCGGCCCGGAAACGTCCTCGAAACGACGCATGTGTTCCTCCTGGTTGGTA
CAGGTGGTTGGGGGTGCTCGGCTGTCGCTGGTGTTCCACCACCAGGGCTCGACGGGAGAGCGGGGGAGTG
TGCAGTTGTGGGGTGGCCCCTCAGCGAAATATCTGACTTGGAGCTCGTGTCGGACCATACACCGGTGATT
AATCGTGGTCTACTACCAAGCGTGAGCCACGTCGCCGACGAATTTGAGCAGCTCTGGCTGCCGTACTGGC
CGCTGGCAAGCGACGATCTGCTCGAGGGGATCTACCGCCAAAGCCGCGCGTCGGCCCTAGGCCGCCGGTA
CATCGAGGCGAACCCAACAGCGCTGGCAAACCTGCTGGTCGTGGACGTAGACCATCCAGACGCAGCGCTC
CGAGCGCTCAGCGCCCGGGGGTCCCATCCGCTGCCCAACGCGATCGTGGGCAATCGCGCCAACGGCCACG
CACACGCAGTGTGGGCACTCAACGCCCCTGTTCCACGCACCGAATACGCGCGGCGTAAGCCGCTCGCATA
CATGGCGGCGTGCGCCGAAGGCCTTCGGCGCGCCGTCGATGGCGACCGCAGTTACTCAGGCCTCATGACC
AAAAACCCCGGCCACATCGCCTGGGAAACGGAATGGCTCCACTCAGATCTCTACACACTCAGCCACATCG
AGGCCGAGCTCGGCGCGAACATGCCACCGCCGCGCTGGCGTCAGCAGACCACGTACAAAGCGGCTCCGAC
GCCGCTAGGGCGGAATTGCGCACTGTTCGATTCCGTCAGGTTGTGGGCCTATCGTCCCGCCCTCATGCGG
ATCTACCTGCCGACCCGGAACGTGGACGGACTCGGCCGCGCGATCTATGCCGAGTGCCACGCGCGAAACG
CCGAATTTCCGTGCAACGACGTGTGTCCCGGACCGCTACCGGACAGCGAGGTCCGCGCCATCGCCAACAG
CATTTGGCGTTGGATCACAACCAAGTCGCGCATTTGGGCGGACGGGATCGTGGTCTACGAGGCCACACTC
AGTGCGCGCCAGTCGGCCATCTCGCGGAAGGGCGCAGCAGCGCGCACGGCGGCGAGCACAGTTGCGCGGC
GCGCAAAGTCCGCGTCAGCCATGGAGGCATTGCTATGAGCGACGGCTACAGCGACGGCTACAACCGGCAG
CCGACTGTCCGCAAAAAGCGGCGCGTGACCGCCGCCGAAGGCGCTCGAATCACCGGACTATCCGAACGCC
ACGTCGTCCGGCTCGTGGCGCAGGAACGCAGCGAGTGGCTCGCCGAGCAGGCTGCACGCCGCGAACGCAT
CCGCGCCTATCACGACGACGAGGGCCACTCTTGGCCGCAAACGGCCAAACATTTCGGGCTGCATCTGGAC
ACCGTTAAGCGACTCGGCTATCGGGCGAGGAAAGAGCGTGCGGCAGAACAGGAAGCGGCTCAAAAGGCCC
ACAACGAAGCCGACAATCCACCGCTGTTCTAACGCAATTGGGGAGCGGGTGTCGCGGGGGTTCCGTGGGG
GGTTCCGTTGCAACGGGTCGGACAGGTAAAAGTCCTGGTAGACGCTAGTTTTCTGGTTTGGGCCATGCCT
GTCTCGTTGCGTGTTTCGTTGCGCCCGTTTTGAATACCAGCCAGACGAGACGGGGTTCTACGAATCTTGG
TCGATACCAAGCCATTTCCGCTGAATATCGGGGAGCTCACCGCCAGAATCGGTGGTTGTGGTGATGTACG
TGGCGAACTCCGTTGTAGTGCCTGTGGTGGCATCCGTGGCGCGGCCGCGGTACCAGATCTCCGGATATAG
TTCCTCCTTTCAGCAAAAAACCCCTCAAGACCCGTTTAGAGGCCCCAAGGGGTTATGCTAGTTATTGCTC
AGTTAACTACGTCGACATCGATAGTACT
